Addgene plasmid #169874: pgRNAtet-phaZ
Purpose: Single guide RNA plasmid for Cas9 targeting phaZ in P. putida
Depositing lab: Brian Pfleger. Depositing organization: University of Wisconsin, Madison. Publication: Stepwise genetic engineering of Pseudomonas putida enables robust heterologous production of prodigiosin and glidobactin A. Cook TB, Jacobson TB, Venkataraman MV, Hofstetter H, Amador-Noguez D, Thomas MG, Pfleger BF. Metab Eng. 2021 Jun 24;67:112-124. doi: 10.1016/j.ymben.2021.06.004. PubMed 34175462.
Backbone
  Vector backbone: pBBR1k-GFP
  Vector type: Bacterial Expression, CRISPR, Synthetic Biology
Growth in bacteria
  Bacterial resistance: Tetracycline, 10 μg/mL
  Growth temperature: 37°C
  Growth strain: DH5alpha
  Copy number: Low Copy
Gene/Insert
  Gene/Insert name: sgRNA towards phaZ in Pseudomonas putida
  gRNA/shRNA sequence: gtcctgaaaatatagggttg
  Species: Synthetic
Terms and licenses: Academic/Nonprofit Terms; Industry Terms: Not Available to Industry
How to cite: pgRNAtet-phaZ was a gift from Brian Pfleger (Addgene plasmid # 169874 ; http://n2t.net/addgene:169874 ; RRID:Addgene_169874)
