[The description below was written by a language model from this plasmid's Addgene catalogue record and pLannotate feature annotations shown in this document.]
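Description:
pgRNAtet-phaZ is a small (about 3.9 kb) broad-host-range bacterial plasmid that expresses a single guide RNA directing Streptococcus pyogenes Cas9 to the phaZ gene of Pseudomonas putida. It is built on the pBBR1k-GFP backbone and replicates through the pBBR1 oriV together with its cognate pBBR1 Rep protein, a system originally from Bordetella bronchiseptica that works in E. coli as well as in Pseudomonas and many other Gram-negative hosts. The record lists it as low copy. Selection is by tetracycline, conferred by a TcR efflux gene driven by its tet promoter. A short NeoR/KanR fragment next to this gene appears to be a remnant of the kanamycin marker of the parent backbone, consistent with the "tet" in the plasmid name. No GFP feature is annotated, so the reporter of the parent vector does not seem to have been retained.

The payload is a compact sgRNA cassette. The strong constitutive synthetic promoter J23119, in its SpeI-ended version, sits just upstream of a 20-nucleotide gap that accommodates the phaZ-targeting spacer. This is followed directly by the S. pyogenes gRNA scaffold, with downstream rrnB-derived sequence including the T1 terminator. Lambda t0 and another putative bacterial terminator insulate the remaining units. The small capTEV and RSF ori fragment annotations are probably incidental matches rather than functional elements.

The plasmid encodes no Cas9 or repair template, so these must be supplied separately. It was deposited as part of a stepwise genome engineering effort in P. putida aimed at heterologous natural product production, where it would serve for Cas9-mediated editing or counterselection at the phaZ locus.
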