Features (pLannotate 1.2.2; 13 found; start..end, strand, type, name):
     16..50      +  promoter       J23119(SpeI) promoter: bacterial promoter (Registry of Standard Biological Parts BBa J23119) modified to end with an SpeI site
     71..146     +  misc_RNA       gRNA scaffold: guide RNA scaffold for the Streptococcus pyogenes CRISPR/Cas9 system
    212..229     +  CDS            capTEV™ (fragment): composite tag for in vivo biotinylation, TEV protease cleavage, and 6xHis tagging
    336..451     +  ncRNA          5S rRNA: Accession: RF00001 - 5S ribosomal RNA
    455..501     +  terminator     rrnB T1 terminator: transcription terminator T1 from the E. coli rrnB gene
    549..629     -  rep_origin     RSF ori (fragment): Plasmids containing the RSF 1030 origin of replication can be propagated in E. coli cells that contain additional plasmids with compatible origins.
    706..1368    -  CDS            pBBR1 Rep: replication protein for the broad-host-range plasmid pBBR1 from Bordetella bronchiseptica
   1369..2140    -  rep_origin     pBBR1 oriV: replication origin of the broad-host-range plasmid pBBR1 from Bordetella bronchiseptica; requires the pBBR1 Rep protein for replication
   2174..2268    -  terminator     lambda t0 terminator: transcription terminator from phage lambda
   2299..2376    -  CDS            NeoR/KanR (fragment): aminoglycoside phosphotransferase confers resistance to neomycin, kanamycin, and G418 (Geneticin®)
   2441..3631    -  CDS            TcR: tetracycline efflux protein; tet; confers resistance to tetracycline
   3679..3707    -  promoter       tet promoter: E. coli promoter for tetracycline efflux protein gene
   3813..3856    -  terminator     bacterial terminator: putative bacterial transcription terminator
>Addgene plasmid #169874 | pgRNAtet-phaZ | addgene full sequence | sequence record 335419 | Addgene NGS Result
GAATTCTAAAGATCTTTGACAGCTAGCTCAGTCCTAGGTATAATACTAGTGTCCTGAAAATATAGGGTTG
GTTTTAGAGCTAGAAATAGCAAGTTAAAATAAGGCTAGTCCGTTATCAACTTGAAAAAGTGGCACCGAGT
CGGTGCTTTTTTTGAAGCTTGGGCCCGAACAAAAACTCATCTCAGAAGAGGATCTGAATAGCGCCGTCGA
CCATCATCATCATCATCATTGAGTTTAAACGGTCTCCAGCTTGGCTGTTTTGGCGGATGAGAGAAGATTT
TCAGCCTGATACAGATTAAATCAGAACGCAGAAGCGGTCTGATAAAACAGAATTTGCCTGGCGGCAGTAG
CGCGGTGGTCCCACCTGACCCCATGCCGAACTCAGAAGTGAAACGCCGTAGCGCCGATGGTAGTGTGGGG
TCTCCCCATGCGAGAGTAGGGAACTGCCAGGCATCAAATAAAACGAAAGGCTCAGTCGAAAGACTGGGCC
TTTCGTTTTATCTGTTGTTTGTCGGTGAACTGGATCCTTACTCGAGTCTAGACTGCAGGCTTCCTCGCTC
ACTGACTCGCTGCGCTCGGTCGTTCGGCTGCGGCGAGCGGTATCAGCTCACTCAAAGGCGGTAATACGGC
CTTTCTGCGTTTATACCTAGGCTACAGCCGATAGTCTGGAACAGCGCACTTACGGGTTGCTGCGCAACCC
AAGTGCTACCGGCGCGGCAGCGTGACCCGTGTCGGCGGCTCCAACGGCTCGCCATCGTCCAGAAAACACG
GCTCATCGGGCATCGGCAGGCGCTGCTGCCCGCGCCGTTCCCATTCCTCCGTTTCGGTCAAGGCTGGCAG
GTCTGGTTCCATGCCCGGAATGCCGGGCTGGCTGGGCGGCTCCTCGCCGGGGCCGGTCGGTAGTTGCTGC
TCGCCCGGATACAGGGTCGGGATGCGGCGCAGGTCGCCATGCCCCAACAGCGATTCGTCCTGGTCGTCGT
GATCAACCACCACGGCGGCACTGAACACCGACAGGCGCAACTGGTCGCGGGGCTGGCCCCACGCCACGCG
GTCATTGACCACGTAGGCCGACACGGTGCCGGGGCCGTTGAGCTTCACGACGGAGATCCAGCGCTCGGCC
ACCAAGTCCTTGACTGCGTATTGGACCGTCCGCAAAGAACGTCCGATGAGCTTGGAAAGTGTCTTCTGGC
TGACCACCACGGCGTTCTGGTGGCCCATCTGCGCCACGAGGTGATGCAGCAGCATTGCCGCCGTGGGTTT
CCTCGCAATAAGCCCGGCCCACGCCTCATGCGCTTTGCGTTCCGTTTGCACCCAGTGACCGGGCTTGTTC
TTGGCTTGAATGCCGATTTCTCTGGACTGCGTGGCCATGCTTATCTCCATGCGGTAGGGGTGCCGCACGG
TTGCGGCACCATGCGCAATCAGCTGCAACTTTTCGGCAGCGCGACAACAATTATGCGTTGCGTAAAAGTG
GCAGTCAATTACAGATTTTCTTTAACCTACGCAATGAGCTATTGCGGGGGGTGCCGCAATGAGCTGTTGC
GTACCCCCCTTTTTTAAGTTGTTGATTTTTAAGTCTTTCGCATTTCGCCCTATATCTAGTTCTTTGGTGC
CCAAAGAAGGGCACCCCTGCGGGGTTCCCCCACGCCTTCGGCGCGGCTCCCCCTCCGGCAAAAAGTGGCC
CCTCCGGGGCTTGTTGATCGACTGCGCGGCCTTCGGCCTTGCCCAAGGTGGCGCTGCCCCCTTGGAACCC
CCGCACTCGCCGCCGTGAGGCTCGGGGGGCAGGCGGGCGGGCTTCGCCCTTCGACTGCCCCCACTCGCAT
AGGCTTGGGTCGTTCCAGGCGCGTCAAGGCCAAGCCGCTGCGCGGTCGCTGCGCGAGCCTTGACCCGCCT
TCCACTTGGTGTCCAACCGGCAAGCGAAGCGCGCAGGCCGCAGGCCGGAGGCTTTTCCCCAGAGAAAATT
AAAAAAATTGATGGGGCAAGGCCGCAGGCCGCGCAGTTGGAGCCGGTGGGTATGTGGTCGAAGGCTGGGT
AGCCGGTGGGCAATCCCTGTGGTCAAGCTCGTGGGCAGGCGCAGCCTGTCCATCAGCTTGTCCAGCAGGG
TTGTCCACGGGCCGAGCGAAGCGAGCCAGCCGGTGGCCGCTCGCGGCCATCGTCCACATATCCTAGTGCT
TGGATTCTCACCAATAAAAAACGCCCGGCGGCAACCGAGCGTTCTGAACAAATCCAGATGGAGTTCTGAG
GTCATTACTGGATCTATCAACAGGAGTCCAAGCGAGCTCTCGAACCCCAGAGTCCCGCTCAGAAGAACTC
GTCAAGAAGGCGATAGAAGGCGATGCGCTGCGAATCGGGAGCGGCGATACCGTAAAGCACGAGGAAAGTG
ACAGGCACATTATGCATCTTGGAGTGGTGAATCCGTTAGCGAGGTGCCGCCGGCTTCCATTCAGGTCGAG
GTGGCCCGGCTCCATGCACCGCGACGCAACGCGGGGAGGCAGACAAGGTATAGGGCGGCGCCTACAATCC
ATGCCAACCCGTTCCATGTGCTCGCCGAGGCGGCATAAATCGCCGTGACGATCAGCGGTCCAATGATCGA
AGTTAGGCTGGTAAGAGCCGCGAGCGATCCTTGAAGCTGTCCCTGATGGTCGTCATCTACCTGCCTGGAC
AGCATGGCCTGCAACGCGGGCATCCCGATGCCGCCGGAAGCGAGAAGAATCATAATGGGGAAGGCCATCC
AGCCTCGCGTCGCGAACGCCAGCAAGACGTAGCCCAGCGCGTCGGCCGCCATGCCGGCGATAATGGCCTG
CTTCTCGCCGAAACGTTTGGTGGCGGGACCAGTGACGAAGGCTTGAGCGAGGGCGTGCAAGATTCCGAAT
ACCGCAAGCGACAGGCCGATCATCGTCGCGCTCCAGCGAAAGCGGTCCTCGCCGAAAATGACCCAGAGCG
CTGCCGGCACCTGTCCTACGAGTTGCATGATAAAGAAGACAGTCATAAGTGCGGCGACGATAGTCATGCC
CCGCGCCCACCGGAAGGAGCTGACTGGGTTGAAGGCTCTCAAGGGCATCGGTCGACGCTCTCCCTTATGC
GACTCCTGCATTAGGAAGCAGCCCAGTAGTAGGTTGAGGCCGTTGAGCACCGCCGCCGCAAGGAATGGTG
CATGCAAGGAGATGGCGCCCAACAGTCCCCCGGCCACGGGGCCTGCCACCATACCCACGCCGAAACAAGC
GCTCATGAGCCCGAAGTGGCGAGCCCGATCTTCCCCATCGGTGATGTCGGCGATATAGGCGCCAGCAACC
GCACCTGTGGCGCCGGTGATGCCGGCCACGATGCGTCCGGCGTAGAGGATCCACAGGACGGGTGTGGTCG
CCATGATCGCGTAGTCGATAGTGGCTCCAAGTAGCGAAGCGAGCAGGACTGGGCGGCGGCCAAAGCGGTC
GGACAGTGCTCCGAGAACGGGTGCGCATAGAAATTGCATCAACGCATATAGCGCTAGCAGCACGCCATAG
TGACTGGCGATGCTGTCGGAATGGACGATATCCCGCAAGAGGCCCGGCAGTACCGGCATAACCAAGCCTA
TGCCTACAGCATCCAGGGTGATGGTGCCGAGGATGACGATGAGCGCATTGTTAGATTTCATACACGGTGC
CTGACTGCGTTAGCAATTTAACTGTGATAAACTACCGCATTAAAGCTTATCGATGATAAGCTGTCAAACA
TAGGGGTTCCGCGCACATTTCCCCGAAAAGTGCCACCTGACGTCTAAGAAACCATTATTATCATGACATT
AACCTATAAAAATAGGCGTATCACGAGGCAGAATTTCAGATGAAAAAAATCCTTAGCTTTCGCTAAGGAT
GATTTCTG
